>Addgene plasmid #193527 | pIM33 | addgene full sequence | sequence record 379158 | Addgene NGS Result
AACAAAACCCATCGTACGGCCAAGGAAGTCTCCAATAACTGTGATCCACCACAAGCGCCAGGGTTTTCCC
AGTCACGACGTTGTAAAACGACGGCCAGTCATGCATAATCCGCACGCATCTGGAATAAGGAAGTGCCATT
CCGCCTGACCTCAAATAATGATTTTATTTTGACTGATAGTGACCTGTTCGTTGCAACAGATTGATGAGCA
ATGCTTTTTTATAATGCCAACTTTGTACAAAAAAGCAGGCTTCGAAGGAGATAGAACCATGATCCCATTT
GGGTCTCAAAACAGCGACCGTGAGAAGAAGAATGAAGACATGCTAATGCAAGTCACCATTGATTCAGATA
TGAGGTTCATAGATGTCCACTTGGGATCGCCAGACAACATGAAGAAGTCAAGCATTTCACATGACTCTTC
TCTCTTCGAGGAGTGTGAGAAGGGTACTAGGCTGAATGGTAGCAAGCTGAATTTATCGGATGGACGGCAA
GTTGGAGAATACGTGATTGGTGATGCCGGATATCCTCTTCTTCCCTGGCTGCTCACACCTTACCACCCGG
AGAATGACCTCTCAGATTATCAAGTAGAGTTCAATAGGAGACACTCAGAAGCAATGGCCGTTGTGACGAG
GAGTGCACTGGAAAGATTAAAAGACACATGGAAGTTCCTTCATGGAGGGAGAACGGAGCACAGGGAGAGG
GAAGATGGCACCGCCCACGAGGACCCAGCTTTCTTGTACAAAGTTGGCATTATAAGAAAGCATTGCTTAT
CAATTTGTTGCAACGAACAGGTCACTATCAGTCAAAATAAAATCATTATTTGAGGCTAGGTGGAGGCTCA
GTGATGATAAGTCTGCGATGGTGGATGCATGTGTCATGGTCATAGCTGTTTCCTGTGTGAAATTGTTATC
CGCTCAGAGGGCACAATCCTATTCCGCGCTATCCGACAATCTCCAAGACATTAGGTGGAGTTCAGTTCGG
CGTATGGCATATGTCGCTGGAAAGAACATGTGAGCAAAAGGCCAGCAAAAGGCCAGGAACCGTAAAAAGG
CCGCGTTGCTGGCGTTTTTCCATAGGCTCCGCCCCCCTGACGAGCATCACAAAAATCGACGCTCAAGTCA
GAGGTGGCGAAACCCGACAGGACTATAAAGATACCAGGCGTTTCCCCCTGGAAGCTCCCTCGTGCGCTCT
CCTGTTCCGACCCTGCCGCTTACCGGATACCTGTCCGCCTTTCTCCCTTCGGGAAGCGTGGCGCTTTCTC
ATAGCTCACGCTGTAGGTATCTCAGTTCGGTGTAGGTCGTTCGCTCCAAGCTGGGCTGTGTGCACGAACC
CCCCGTTCAGCCCGACCGCTGCGCCTTATCCGGTAACTATCGTCTTGAGTCCAACCCGGTAAGACACGAC
TTATCGCCACTGGCAGCAGCCACTGGTAACAGGATTAGCAGAGCGAGGTATGTAGGCGGTGCTACAGAGT
TCTTGAAGTGGTGGCCTAACTACGGCTACACTAGAAGAACAGTATTTGGTATCTGCGCTCTGCTGAAGCC
AGTTACCTTCGGAAAAAGAGTTGGTAGCTCTTGATCCGGCAAACAAACCACCGCTGGTAGCGGTGGTTTT
TTTGTTTGCAAGCAGCAGATTACGCGCAGAAAAAAAGGATCTCAAGAAGATCCTTTGATCTTTTCTACGG
GGTCTGACGCTCTATTCAACAAAGCCGCCGTCCCGTCAAGTCAGCGTAAATGGGTAGGGGGCTTCAAATC
GTCCGCTCTGCCAGTGTTACAACCAATTAACAAATTCTGATTAGAAAAACTCATCGAGCATCAAATGAAA
CTGCAATTTATTCATATCAGGATTATCAATACCATATTTTTGAAAAAGCCGTTTCTGTAATGAAGGAGAA
AACTCACCGAGGCAGTTCCATAGGATGGCAAGATCCTGGTATCGGTCTGCGATTCCGACTCGTCCAACAT
CAATACAACCTATTAATTTCCCCTCGTCAAAAATAAGGTTATCAAGTGAGAAATCACCATGAGTGACGAC
TGAATCCGGTGAGAATGGCAAAAGCTTATGCATTTCTTTCCAGACTTGTTCAACAGGCCAGCCATTACGC
TCGTCATCAAAATCACTCGCATCAACCAAACCGTTATTCATTCGTGATTGCGCCTGAGCGAGACGAAATA
CGCGATCGCTGTTAAAAGGACAATTACAAACAGGAATCGAATGCAACCGGCGCAGGAACACTGCCAGCGC
ATCAACAATATTTTCACCTGAATCAGGATATTCTTCTAATACCTGGAATGCTGTTTTCCCGGGGATCGCA
GTGGTGAGTAACCATGCATCATCAGGAGTACGGATAAAATGCTTGATGGTCGGAAGAGGCATAAATTCCG
TCAGCCAGTTTAGTCTGACCATCTCATCTGTAACATCATTGGCAACGCTACCTTTGCCATGTTTCAGAAA
CAACTCTGGCGCATCGGGCTTCCCATACAATCGATAGATTGTCGCACCTGATTGCCCGACATTATCGCGA
GCCCATTTATACCCATATAAATCAGCATCCATGTTGGAATTTAATCGCGGCCTCGAGCAAGACGTTTCCC
GTTGAATATGGCTCATAACACCCCTTGTATTACTGTTTATGTAAGCAGACAGTTTTATTGTTCATGATGA
TATATTTTTATCTTGTGCAATGTAACATCAGAGATTTTGAGACACAACGTGGCTTTCCCCCGCCGCTCTA
GAACTAGTGGATCCAAATAAAACGAAAGGCTCAGTCGAAAGACTGGGCCTTTCGTTTTATCTGTTGTTTG
TCGCATTATACGAGACGTCCAGGTTGGGATACCTGA
Features (pLannotate 1.2.2; 7 found; start..end, strand, type, name):
     56..99      -  CDS            lacZα (fragment): LacZα fragment of β-galactosidase; lacZ fragment
    152..251     +  protein_bind   attL1: mutant version of attL; recombination site for the Gateway® LR reaction LR Clonase™
    723..822     -  protein_bind   attL2: mutant version of attL; recombination site for the Gateway® LR reaction LR Clonase™
   1067..1655    -  rep_origin     ori: high-copy-number ColE1/pMB1/pBR322/pUC origin of replication
   1791..2606    -  CDS            KanR: aminoglycoside phosphotransferase; aph(3')-Ia; confers resistance to kanamycin in bacteria or G418 (Geneticin®) in eukaryotes
   2722..2744    +  misc_feature   MCS (fragment): pBluescript multiple cloning site
   2744..2790    +  terminator     rrnB T1 terminator: transcription terminator T1 from the E. coli rrnB gene
