[The description below was written by a language model from this plasmid's Addgene catalogue record and pLannotate feature annotations shown in this document.]
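Description:
pIM33 is a Gateway entry clone built on the pTWIST ENTRY backbone, a compact plasmid of about 2.8 kb intended for propagation in E. coli. It replicates from a high-copy ColE1/pUC-type origin and is selected with kanamycin through an aminoglycoside phosphotransferase (KanR) gene. The remaining annotated backbone elements are minor: a short lacZα remnant, a fragment of a pBluescript-type multiple cloning site, and an rrnB T1 transcription terminator, which helps insulate the cloning region from read-through transcription.

The payload is ID#61, an "integrated domain" taken from a Brachypodium NLR immune receptor (gene model Bradi4g09271.1). The insert itself is not annotated in the feature table, but it presumably occupies the roughly 470 bp interval between the attL1 and attL2 recombination sites. As is normal for an entry clone, no promoter, tag or reporter is annotated around the insert. Expression elements are supplied by whichever destination vector receives it, since the attL sites allow directional transfer of the domain into attR-containing destination vectors in an LR Clonase reaction. The record does not state whether the insert carries a start or stop codon, or what type of protein domain ID#61 represents.

The plasmid belongs to a toolkit of NLR integrated domains assembled to identify plant targets of pathogen effectors. Integrated domains are thought to act as decoys that mimic the host proteins effectors bind, so shuttling ID#61 into suitable interaction-assay or plant expression vectors lets it be screened against effector proteins.
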