Addgene plasmid #193527: pIM33
Purpose: pENTRY clone for NLR Integrated Domain ID#61
Depositing lab: Nemo Peeters. Depositing organization: CNRS UMR 2594, INRA UMR 0441, Laboratoire des Interactions Plantes Micro-organismes (LIPM). Publication: An NLR integrated domain toolkit to identify plant pathogen effector targets. Landry D, Mila I, Sabbagh CRR, Zaffuto M, Pouzet C, Tremousaygue D, Dabos P, Deslandes L, Peeters N. Plant J. 2023 Sep;115(5):1443-1457. doi: 10.1111/tpj.16331. Epub 2023 Jul 24. PubMed 37248633.
Backbone
  Vector backbone: pTWIST ENTRY
  Vector type: pENTRY clone
Growth in bacteria
  Bacterial resistance: Kanamycin, 50 μg/mL
  Growth temperature: 37°C
  Growth strain: DH5alpha
  Copy number: High Copy
Gene/Insert
  Gene/Insert name: ID#61
  Species: Brachypodium (Bradi4g09271.1.p)
  Cloning method: Ligation Independent Cloning
  Sequencing primers: 5′ n/a
Terms and licenses: Academic/Nonprofit Terms; Industry Terms: Not Available to Industry
How to cite: pIM33 was a gift from Nemo Peeters (Addgene plasmid # 193527 ; http://n2t.net/addgene:193527 ; RRID:Addgene_193527)
