>Addgene plasmid #193527 | pIM33 | depositor partial sequence | sequence record 374695 | insert
TCGAAGGAGATAGAACCATGATCCCATTTGGGTCTCAAAACAGCGACCGTGAGAAGAAGAATGAAGACAT
GCTAATGCAAGTCACCATTGATTCAGATATGAGGTTCATAGATGTCCACTTGGGATCGCCAGACAACATG
AAGAAGTCAAGCATTTCACATGACTCTTCTCTCTTCGAGGAGTGTGAGAAGGGTACTAGGCTGAATGGTA
GCAAGCTGAATTTATCGGATGGACGGCAAGTTGGAGAATACGTGATTGGTGATGCCGGATATCCTCTTCT
TCCCTGGCTGCTCACACCTTACCACCCGGAGAATGACCTCTCAGATTATCAAGTAGAGTTCAATAGGAGA
CACTCAGAAGCAATGGCCGTTGTGACGAGGAGTGCACTGGAAAGATTAAAAGACACATGGAAGTTCCTTC
ATGGAGGGAGAACGGAGCACAGGGAGAGGGAAGATGGCACCGCCCACGAGG
