>Addgene plasmid #193527 | pIM33 | depositor partial sequence | sequence record 374696 | pTwist+ENTR backbone
AACAAAACCCATCGTACGGCCAAGGAAGTCTCCAATAACTGTGATCCACCACAAGCGCCAGGGTTTTCCC
AGTCACGACGTTGTAAAACGACGGCCAGTCATGCATAATCCGCACGCATCTGGAATAAGGAAGTGCCATT
CCGCCTGACCTCAAATAATGATTTTATTTTGACTGATAGTGACCTGTTCGTTGCAACAGATTGATGAGCA
ATGCTTTTTTATAATGCCAACTTTGTACAAAAAAGCAGGCTNNNNNNNNNNNNNNNNNNNNNNNNNNNNN
NNNNNNNNNNNNNNNNNNNNNACCCAGCTTTCTTGTACAAAGTTGGCATTATAAGAAAGCATTGCTTATC
AATTTGTTGCAACGAACAGGTCACTATCAGTCAAAATAAAATCATTATTTGAGGCTAGGTGGAGGCTCAG
TGATGATAAGTCTGCGATGGTGGATGCATGTGTCATGGTCATAGCTGTTTCCTGTGTGAAATTGTTATCC
GCTCAGAGGGCACAATCCTATTCCGCGCTATCCGACAATCTCCAAGACATTAGGTGGAGTTCAGTTCGGC
GTATGGCATATGTCGCTGGAAAGAACATGTGAGCAAAAGGCCAGCAAAAGGCCAGGAACCGTAAAAAGGC
CGCGTTGCTGGCGTTTTTCCATAGGCTCCGCCCCCCTGACGAGCATCACAAAAATCGACGCTCAAGTCAG
AGGTGGCGAAACCCGACAGGACTATAAAGATACCAGGCGTTTCCCCCTGGAAGCTCCCTCGTGCGCTCTC
CTGTTCCGACCCTGCCGCTTACCGGATACCTGTCCGCCTTTCTCCCTTCGGGAAGCGTGGCGCTTTCTCA
TAGCTCACGCTGTAGGTATCTCAGTTCGGTGTAGGTCGTTCGCTCCAAGCTGGGCTGTGTGCACGAACCC
CCCGTTCAGCCCGACCGCTGCGCCTTATCCGGTAACTATCGTCTTGAGTCCAACCCGGTAAGACACGACT
TATCGCCACTGGCAGCAGCCACTGGTAACAGGATTAGCAGAGCGAGGTATGTAGGCGGTGCTACAGAGTT
CTTGAAGTGGTGGCCTAACTACGGCTACACTAGAAGAACAGTATTTGGTATCTGCGCTCTGCTGAAGCCA
GTTACCTTCGGAAAAAGAGTTGGTAGCTCTTGATCCGGCAAACAAACCACCGCTGGTAGCGGTGGTTTTT
TTGTTTGCAAGCAGCAGATTACGCGCAGAAAAAAAGGATCTCAAGAAGATCCTTTGATCTTTTCTACGGG
GTCTGACGCTCTATTCAACAAAGCCGCCGTCCCGTCAAGTCAGCGTAAATGGGTAGGGGGCTTCAAATCG
TCCGCTCTGCCAGTGTTACAACCAATTAACAAATTCTGATTAGAAAAACTCATCGAGCATCAAATGAAAC
TGCAATTTATTCATATCAGGATTATCAATACCATATTTTTGAAAAAGCCGTTTCTGTAATGAAGGAGAAA
ACTCACCGAGGCAGTTCCATAGGATGGCAAGATCCTGGTATCGGTCTGCGATTCCGACTCGTCCAACATC
AATACAACCTATTAATTTCCCCTCGTCAAAAATAAGGTTATCAAGTGAGAAATCACCATGAGTGACGACT
GAATCCGGTGAGAATGGCAAAAGCTTATGCATTTCTTTCCAGACTTGTTCAACAGGCCAGCCATTACGCT
CGTCATCAAAATCACTCGCATCAACCAAACCGTTATTCATTCGTGATTGCGCCTGAGCGAGACGAAATAC
GCGATCGCTGTTAAAAGGACAATTACAAACAGGAATCGAATGCAACCGGCGCAGGAACACTGCCAGCGCA
TCAACAATATTTTCACCTGAATCAGGATATTCTTCTAATACCTGGAATGCTGTTTTCCCGGGGATCGCAG
TGGTGAGTAACCATGCATCATCAGGAGTACGGATAAAATGCTTGATGGTCGGAAGAGGCATAAATTCCGT
CAGCCAGTTTAGTCTGACCATCTCATCTGTAACATCATTGGCAACGCTACCTTTGCCATGTTTCAGAAAC
AACTCTGGCGCATCGGGCTTCCCATACAATCGATAGATTGTCGCACCTGATTGCCCGACATTATCGCGAG
CCCATTTATACCCATATAAATCAGCATCCATGTTGGAATTTAATCGCGGCCTCGAGCAAGACGTTTCCCG
TTGAATATGGCTCATAACACCCCTTGTATTACTGTTTATGTAAGCAGACAGTTTTATTGTTCATGATGAT
ATATTTTTATCTTGTGCAATGTAACATCAGAGATTTTGAGACACAACGTGGCTTTCCCCCGCCGCTCTAG
AACTAGTGGATCCAAATAAAACGAAAGGCTCAGTCGAAAGACTGGGCCTTTCGTTTTATCTGTTGTTTGT
CGCATTATACGAGACGTCCAGGTTGGGATACCTGA
